Addgene plasmid #120596: Smp_011680-Cd4-bio-His
Purpose: Expression of recombinant S. mansoni protein
Depositing lab: Gavin Wright. Depositing organization: Wellcome Sanger Institute. Publication: A library of cell-surface and secreted proteins from Schistosoma mansoni identifies early serological markers of infection. Cécile Crosnier, Anna V. Protasio, Gabriel Rinaldi, Shona Wilson, Matthew Berriman, Gavin J. Wright. bioRXiv 10.1101/593616.
Backbone
  Vector backbone: pTT3
  Backbone manufacturer: Yves Durocher, NRC
  Backbone size w/o insert (bp): 6686
  Vector type: Mammalian Expression
Growth in bacteria
  Bacterial resistance: Ampicillin, 100 μg/mL
  Growth temperature: 37°C
  Growth strain: DH5alpha
  Copy number: High Copy
Gene/Insert
  Gene/Insert name: Smp_011680
  Species: Schistosoma mansoni
  Insert size (bp): 1138
  Entrez Gene: Smp_011680.1 (a.k.a. Smp_011680.1)
  Promoter: CMV
  Tag / fusion protein: ratCd4(d3+4)-bio-6His (C terminal on backbone)
  Cloning method: Restriction Enzyme; 5′ cloning site NotI (not destroyed); 3′ cloning site AscI (not destroyed)
Terms and licenses: Academic/Nonprofit Terms; Industry Terms: Not Available to Industry
How to cite: Smp_011680-Cd4-bio-His was a gift from Gavin Wright (Addgene plasmid # 120596 ; http://n2t.net/addgene:120596 ; RRID:Addgene_120596)
