[The description below was written by a language model from this plasmid's Addgene catalogue record and pLannotate feature annotations shown in this document.]
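Description:
Smp_011680-Cd4-bio-His is a mammalian expression plasmid built on the pTT3 backbone for producing a recombinant, secreted form of the Schistosoma mansoni protein Smp_011680. It is propagated in E. coli through a high-copy ColE1/pUC-type origin and selected with ampicillin via the β-lactamase gene. The backbone also carries the Epstein-Barr virus oriP element, which supports episomal maintenance and higher transient expression in cell lines that supply EBNA1. Remnants of lac regulatory sequences and other small fragments in the annotation are cloning-vector leftovers with no role in expression.

The expression cassette is driven by the CMV enhancer and promoter. These are followed by adenovirus-derived leader and splice sequences and a chimeric intron, which enhance transcript processing; the annotated terminal protein fragment on the reverse strand most likely just reflects this adenoviral leader region. A fragment of a mouse immunoglobulin heavy chain signal sequence lies immediately upstream of the insert region, consistent with directing the product into the secretory pathway. The roughly 1.1 kb Smp_011680 insert sits between retained NotI and AscI sites, in a stretch the automated annotation leaves unlabelled. It is fused at its C terminus to a backbone-encoded tag consisting of rat Cd4 domains 3 and 4, a biotinylation ("bio") sequence and a six-histidine tag, and the cassette ends with a rabbit β-globin polyadenylation signal. The Cd4 domains provide a common antigenic handle, the bio sequence is typically used for capture on streptavidin, and the His tag permits nickel affinity purification.

The plasmid belongs to a library of S. mansoni cell-surface and secreted proteins that was used to identify early serological markers of infection.
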