Features (pLannotate 1.2.2; 18 found; start..end, strand, type, name):
      2..201     +  promoter       CMV promoter: human cytomegalovirus (CMV) immediate early promoter
    269..307     +  misc_feature   Ad SA (fragment): adenovirus major late transcript splice acceptor (Friedrich and Soriano, 1991)
    340..549     -  CDS            PTP (fragment): TERM_ADE02 - Experimental evidence at protein level: Swiss-Prot protein existence level 1. Protein covalently bound to the viral DNA that acts as a primer for viral genomic replication by DNA strand displacement. Assembles on the viral origin of replication in an initiation complex with viral polymerase, DBP, host NFIA and host POU2F1/OCT1. During initiation, the polymerase covalently couples the first dCTP with Ser- 580 of pTP. The terminal protein stimulates the template activity over 20 fold compared to protein-free templates. Neo-synthesized viral genomes are linked to two preterminal prot
    580..669     +  intron         chimeric intron (fragment): chimera between introns from adenovirus and immunoglobulin heavy chain genes
    688..734     +  CDS            IgH signal sequence (fragment): signal sequence from the mouse immunoglobulin heavy chain variable region
   1951..2511    +  CDS            Cd4 (fragment): CD4_RAT - Experimental evidence at protein level: Swiss-Prot protein existence level 1. Integral membrane glycoprotein that plays an essential role in the immune response and serves multiple functions in responses against both external and internal offenses. In T-cells, functions primarily as a coreceptor for MHC class II molecule:peptide complex. The antigens presented by class II peptides are derived from extracellular proteins while class I peptides are derived from cytosolic proteins. Interacts simultaneously with the T-cell receptor (TCR) and the MHC class II presented by antigen presenti
   2671..2726    +  polyA_signal   β-globin poly(A) signal: rabbit β-globin polyadenylation signal (Gil and Proudfoot, 1987)
   3240..4921    -  rep_origin     oriP (fragment): Epstein-Barr virus oriP replication origin (Yates et al., 2000)
   5048..5152    +  promoter       AmpR promoter: bla
   5153..6013    +  CDS            AmpR: β-lactamase; bla; confers resistance to ampicillin, carbenicillin, and related antibiotics
   6184..6772    +  rep_origin     ori: high-copy-number ColE1/pMB1/pBR322/pUC origin of replication
   6955..7047    +  CDS            lacI (fragment): lac repressor; lacI; The lac repressor binds to the lac operator to inhibit transcription in E. coli. This inhibition can be relieved by adding lactose or isopropyl-β-D-thiogalactopyranoside (IPTG).
   7060..7081    +  protein_bind   CAP binding site: CAP binding activates transcription in the presence of cAMP. E. coli catabolite activator protein
   7096..7126    +  promoter       lac promoter: promoter for the E. coli lac operon
   7134..7150    +  protein_bind   lac operator: The lac repressor binds to the lac operator to inhibit transcription in E. coli. This inhibition can be relieved by adding lactose or isopropyl-β-D-thiogalactopyranoside (IPTG). lac repressor encoded by lacI
   7220..7236    +  promoter       tet promoter (fragment): E. coli promoter for tetracycline efflux protein gene
   7246..7271    -  CDS            bla(M) (fragment): β-lactamase lacking the signal sequence; bla(M); allows cytosolic expression of β-lactamase
   7445..7824    +  enhancer       CMV enhancer: human cytomegalovirus immediate early enhancer
>Addgene plasmid #120596 | Smp_011680-Cd4-bio-His | addgene full sequence | sequence record 234133 | Addgene NGS Result
GTGATGCGGTTTTGGCAGTACACCAATGGGCGTGGATAGCGGTTTGACTCACGGGGATTTCCAAGTCTCC
ACCCCATTGACGTCAATGGGAGTTTGTTTTGGCACCAAAATCAACGGGACTTTCCAAAATGTCGTAATAA
CCCCGCCCCGTTGACGCAAATGGGCGGTAGGCGTGTACGGTGGGAGGTCTATATAAGCAGAGCTCGTTTA
GTGAACCGTCAGATCCTCACTCTCTTCCGCATCGCTGTCTGCGAGGGCCAGCTGTTGGGCTCGCGGTTGA
GGACAAACTCTTCGCGGTCTTTCCAGTACTCTTGGATCGGAAACCCGTCGGCCTCCGAACGGTACTCCGC
CACCGAGGGACCTGAGCGAGTCCGCATCGACCGGATCGGAAAACCTCTCGAGAAAGGCGTCTAACCAGTC
ACAGTCGCAAGGTAGGCTGAGCACCGTGGCGGGCGGCAGCGGGTGGCGGTCGGGGTTGTTTCTGGCGGAG
GTGCTGCTGATGATGTAATTAAAGTAGGCGGTCTTGAGACGGCGGATGGTCGAGGTGAGGTGTGGCAGGC
TTGAGATCCAGCTGTTGGGGTGAGTACTCCCTCTCAAAAGCGGGCATTACTTCTGCGCTAAGATTGTCAG
TTTCCAAAAACGAGGAGGATTTGATATTCACCTGGCCCGATCTGGCCATACACTTGAGTGACAATGACAT
CCACTTTGCCTTTCTCTCCACAGGTGTCCACTCCCAGGTCCAAGTTTGCCACCATGGAGTTTCAGACCCA
GGTACTCATGTCCCTGCTGCTCTGCATGTCTGGTGCGGCCGCCCTGTTCACCTTCAACCACCTGTTCGCC
AGCCTGATCAGCCGGAAGCTGGCCATCCTGCCCGGCAGCGAGATCTTCGACAACTGGAAGTCCCCCAGCG
TGCCCGTGTACTTCAGCATCTACCTGTACAACCTGACCAACCCCGAGGAAGTGCTGAGCGGCGGCAGACC
CAGATTCGACGAAGTGGGCCCCTACGTGTACAGAGAGGACCGGCAGCGGAACAACGTGGAATTCAGCGAG
GAAAGCCCCCCCAAGACCGTGAAGTACCAGCACCGGATCCTGTACTACTTCCAGCCCGAGCTGAGCGTGG
GCCCCGACGATCAGGGCATCGTGACCAGCCTGGACCTGGTCACCGTGGCCATCAACAACCTGCCCGAGTA
CCTGAAGATCGCCTTCTTCCTGTACACCTTTAACGCCTTCGTGTCCAAGACCCCCAGAGAGATCATCTGG
GGCTACGAGGACCCCCTGATGAGCGCCTGCCTGAGCTACGGCACCTGTGACACCGACAGAGCCGGCCTGA
TGGTCACCAAGAACGGCACCAAGGTGTCCGACTTCGTGATCGACACCGGCGCCTACAACATCAGCAACGT
GGGCAAGGTGCTGCGGTACAACGGCGAGACAAGCCTGAACTACTGGCACACCGACTACGCCAACATGATC
AACGGCACCGACGGCAGCGTGATCAGACCCGGCCTGCAGATGAGCAGCCGGATCTTCTTCTTCGTGCCCG
ACTTCTGCCGGTCCTTCCACAGCGACGCCGTGGGCTGGGCCACCGCCACACACGATAGCGGAGTGCATCT
GCTGAGATTCGCCAGCCACCCCGAGCAGAGCCAGAACGCCACCGTGAACCCCCTGAACGCCGCCTTCTGC
CCCAAGAAGAAGGCCGGACCCGACTGCCCCCCCACCGGCATGATTCCTCTGAGCCCCTGCAGCAACCCCC
GGATCGCCGTGCCTATCTTCGCCTGCCAGCCTCACTTCCTGGGCGCCGACCCTAGCATCAGAGCCGCCAT
GGACGGCATCCGCGAGCCCGACGTGAAGCACGACAGCACCATCCTGCTGATCGAGCCCTTCGCCGTGGCC
GACAAGAAGGCCCTGAGCAAGATCAGCAACTACATCCTGAAGCCCAAGAAGATCATCCCTGGCGCGCCGT
CGACCTCCATCACGGCCTATAAGAGTGAGGGGGAGTCAGCGGAGTTCTCCTTCCCACTCAACCTTGGAGA
GGAAAGCCTGCAGGGAGAGTTGAGATGGAAGGCAGAGAAGGCTCCTTCTTCCCAGTCCTGGATCACCTTC
TCCCTAAAGAACCAAAAGGTGTCTGTGCAGAAGTCTACTAGCAACCCCAAGTTCCAGCTGTCCGAAACGC
TCCCACTCACCCTTCAGATACCCCAGGTCTCCCTTCAGTTTGCTGGTTCTGGCAACCTGACCCTGACTCT
GGACAGAGGGATACTGTATCAGGAAGTGAACCTGGTGGTGATGAAAGTGACTCAGCCCGACAGCAACACT
TTGACCTGTGAGGTGATGGGACCCACCTCACCCAAGATGAGACTGATCTTGAAGCAGGAGAATCAGGAGG
CCAGGGTCTCCAGGCAGGAGAAAGTGATTCAAGTGCAGGCCCCTGAAGCAGGGGTGTGGCAATGTCTACT
GAGTGAAGGTGAAGAGGTCAAGATGGACTCCAAGATCCAGGTTTTATCCAAAGGGTTGAATTCCGGCAGC
CTGCACCACATCCTGGACGCCCAGAAGATGCTGTGGAACCACAGGGACAGGAACCTGCCTCCTCTGGCCC
CTCTGGGCCCCCACCACCATCACCACCATTGAGTCTAGACACGTGATTAATTAAGGATCCCCCGACCTCG
ACCTCTGGCTAATAAAGGAAATTTATTTTCATTGCAATAGTGTGTTGGAATTTTTTGTGTCTCTCACTCG
GAAGGACATATGGGAGGGCAAATCATTTGGTCGAGATCCCTCGGAGATCTCTAGCTAGAGGATCGATCCC
CGCCCCGGACGAACTAAACCTGACTACGACATCTCTGCCCCTTCTTCGCGGGGCAGTGCATGTAATCCCT
TCAGTTGGTTGGTACAACTTGCCAACTGGGCCCTGTTCCACATGTGACACGGGGGGGGACCAAACACAAA
GGGGTTCTCTGACTGTAGTTGACATCCTTATAAATGGATGTGCACATTTGCCAACACTGAGTGGCTTTCA
TCCTGGAGCAGACTTTGCAGTCTGTGGACTGCAACACAACATTGCCTTTATGTGTAACTCTTGGCTGAAG
CTCTTACACCAATGCTGGGGGACATGTACCTCCCAGGGGCCCAGGAAGACTACGGGAGGCTACACCAACG
TCAATCAGAGGGGCCTGTGTAGCTACCGATAAGCGGACCCTCAAGAGGGCATTAGCAATAGTGTTTATAA
GGCCCCCTTGTTAACCCTAAACGGGTAGCATATGCTTCCCGGGTAGTAGTATATACTATCCAGACTAACC
CTAATTCAATAGCATATGTTACCCAACGGGAAGCATATGCTATCGAATTAGGGTTAGTAAAAGGGTCCTA
AGGAACAGCGATATCTCCCACCCCATGAGCTGTCACGGTTTTATTTACATGGGGTCAGGATTCCACGAGG
GTAGTGAACCATTTTAGTCACAAGGGCAGTGGCTGAAGATCAAGGAGCGGGCAGTGAACTCTCCTGAATC
TTCGCCTGCTTCTTCATTCTCCTTCGTTTAGCTAATAGAATAACTGCTGAGTTGTGAACAGTAAGGTGTA
TGTGAGGTGCTCGAAAACAAGGTTTCAGGTGACGCCCCCAGAATAAAATTTGGACGGGGGGTTCAGTGGT
GGCATTGTGCTATGACACCAATATAACCCTCACAAACCCCTTGGGCAATAAATACTAGTGTAGGAATGAA
ACATTCTGAATATCTTTAACAATAGAAATCCATGGGGTGGGGACAAGCCGTAAAGACTGGATGTCCATCT
CACACGAATTTATGGCTATGGGCAACACATAATCCTAGTGCAATATGATACTGGGGTTATTAAGATGTGT
CCCAGGCAGGGACCAAGACAGGTGAACCATGTTGTTACACTCTATTTGTAACAAGGGGAAAGAGAGTGGA
CGCCGACAGCAGCGGACTCCACTGGTTGTCTCTAACACCCCCGAAAATTAAACGGGGCTCCACGCCAATG
GGGCCCATAAACAAAGACAAGTGGCCACTCTTTTTTTTGAAATTGTGGAGTGGGGGCACGCGTCAGCCCC
CACACGCCGCCCTGCGGTTTTGGACTGTAAAATAAGGGTGTAATAACTTGGCTGATTGTAACCCCGCTAA
CCACTGCGGTCAAACCACTTGCCCACAAAACCACTAATGGCACCCCGGGGAATACCTGCATAAGTAGGTG
GGCGGGCCAAGATAGGGGCGCGATTGCTGCGATCTGGAGGACAAATTACACACACTTGCGCCTGAGCGCC
AAGCACAGGGTTGTTGGTCCTCATATTCACGAGGTCGCTGAGAGCACGGTGGGCTAATGTTGCCATGGGT
AGCATATACTACCCAAATATCTGGATAGCATATGCTATCCTAATCTATATCTGGGTAGCATAGGCTATCC
TAATCTATATCTGGGTAGCATATGCTATCCTAATCTATATCTGGGTAGTATATGCTATCCTAATTTATAT
CTGGGTAGCATAGGCTATCCTAATCTATATCTGGGTAGCATATGCTATCCTAATCTATATCTGGGTAGTA
TATGCTATCCTAATCTGTATCCGGGTAGCATATGCTATCCTAATAGAGATTAGGGTAGTATATGCTATCC
TAATTTATATCTGGGTAGCATATACTACCCAAATATCTGGATAGCATATGCTATCCTAATCTATATCTGG
GTAGCATATGCTATCCTAATCTATATCTGGGTAGCATAGGCTATCCTAATCTATATCTGGGTAGCATATG
CTATCCTAATCTATATCTGGGTAGTATATGCTATCCTAATTTATATCTGGGTAGCATAGGCTATCCTAAT
CTATATCTGGGTAGCATATGCTATCCTAATCTATATCTGGGTAGTATATGCTATCCTAATCTGTATCCGG
GTAGCATATGCTATCCTCATGATAAGCTGTCAAACATGAGAATTTTCTTGAAGACGAAAGGGCCTCGTGA
TACGCCTATTTTTATAGGTTAATGTCATGATAATAATGGTTTCTTAGACGTCAGGTGGCACTTTTCGGGG
AAATGTGCGCGGAACCCCTATTTGTTTATTTTTCTAAATACATTCAAATATGTATCCGCTCATGAGACAA
TAACCCTGATAAATGCTTCAATAATATTGAAAAAGGAAGAGTATGAGTATTCAACATTTCCGTGTCGCCC
TTATTCCCTTTTTTGCGGCATTTTGCCTTCCTGTTTTTGCTCACCCAGAAACGCTGGTGAAAGTAAAAGA
TGCTGAAGATCAGTTGGGTGCACGAGTGGGTTACATCGAACTGGATCTCAACAGCGGTAAGATCCTTGAG
AGTTTTCGCCCCGAAGAACGTTTTCCAATGATGAGCACTTTTAAAGTTCTGCTATGTGGCGCGGTATTAT
CCCGTGTTGACGCCGGGCAAGAGCAACTCGGTCGCCGCATACACTATTCTCAGAATGACTTGGTTGAGTA
CTCACCAGTCACAGAAAAGCATCTTACGGATGGCATGACAGTAAGAGAATTATGCAGTGCTGCCATAACC
ATGAGTGATAACACTGCGGCCAACTTACTTCTGACAACGATCGGAGGACCGAAGGAGCTAACCGCTTTTT
TGCACAACATGGGGGATCATGTAACTCGCCTTGATCGTTGGGAACCGGAGCTGAATGAAGCCATACCAAA
CGACGAGCGTGACACCACGATGCCTGCAGCAATGGCAACAACGTTGCGCAAACTATTAACTGGCGAACTA
CTTACTCTAGCTTCCCGGCAACAATTAATAGACTGGATGGAGGCGGATAAAGTTGCAGGACCACTTCTGC
GCTCGGCCCTTCCGGCTGGCTGGTTTATTGCTGATAAATCTGGAGCCGGTGAGCGTGGGTCTCGCGGTAT
CATTGCAGCACTGGGGCCAGATGGTAAGCCCTCCCGTATCGTAGTTATCTACACGACGGGGAGTCAGGCA
ACTATGGATGAACGAAATAGACAGATCGCTGAGATAGGTGCCTCACTGATTAAGCATTGGTAACTGTCAG
ACCAAGTTTACTCATATATACTTTAGATTGATTTAAAACTTCATTTTTAATTTAAAAGGATCTAGGTGAA
GATCCTTTTTGATAATCTCATGACCAAAATCCCTTAACGTGAGTTTTCGTTCCACTGAGCGTCAGACCCC
GTAGAAAAGATCAAAGGATCTTCTTGAGATCCTTTTTTTCTGCGCGTAATCTGCTGCTTGCAAACAAAAA
AACCACCGCTACCAGCGGTGGTTTGTTTGCCGGATCAAGAGCTACCAACTCTTTTTCCGAAGGTAACTGG
CTTCAGCAGAGCGCAGATACCAAATACTGTTCTTCTAGTGTAGCCGTAGTTAGGCCACCACTTCAAGAAC
TCTGTAGCACCGCCTACATACCTCGCTCTGCTAATCCTGTTACCAGTGGCTGCTGCCAGTGGCGATAAGT
CGTGTCTTACCGGGTTGGACTCAAGACGATAGTTACCGGATAAGGCGCAGCGGTCGGGCTGAACGGGGGG
TTCGTGCACACAGCCCAGCTTGGAGCGAACGACCTACACCGAACTGAGATACCTACAGCGTGAGCTATGA
GAAAGCGCCACGCTTCCCGAAGGGAGAAAGGCGGACAGGTATCCGGTAAGCGGCAGGGTCGGAACAGGAG
AGCGCACGAGGGAGCTTCCAGGGGGAAACGCCTGGTATCTTTATAGTCCTGTCGGGTTTCGCCACCTCTG
ACTTGAGCGTCGATTTTTGTGATGCTCGTCAGGGGGGCGGAGCCTATGGAAAAACGCCAGCAACGCGGCC
TTTTTACGGTTCCTGGCCTTTTGCTGGCCTTTTGCTCACATGTTCTTTCCTGCGTTATCCCCTGATTCTG
TGGATAACCGTATTACCGCCTTTGAGTGAGCTGATACCGCTCGCCGCAGCCGAACGACCGAGCGCAGCGA
GTCAGTGAGCGAGGAAGCGGAAGAGCGCCCAATACGCAAACCGCCTCTCCCCGCGCGTTGGCCGATTCAT
TAATGCAGCTGGCACGACAGGTTTCCCGACTGGAAAGCGGGCAGTGAGCGCAACGCAATTAATGTGAGTT
AGCTCACTCATTAGGCACCCCAGGCTTTACACTTTATGCTTCCGGCTCGTATGTTGTGTGGAATTGTGAG
CGGATAACAATTTCACACAGGAAACAGCTATGACCATGATTACGCCAAGCTCTAGCTAGAGGTCGACCAA
TTCTCATGTTTGACAGCTTATCATCGCAGATCCGGGCAACGTTGTTGCCATTGCTGCAGGCGCAGAACTG
GTAGGTATGGAAGATCTATACATTGAATCAATATTGGCAATTAGCCATATTAGTCATTGGTTATATAGCA
TAAATCAATATTGGCTATTGGCCATTGCATACGTTGTATCTATATCATAATATGTACATTTATATTGGCT
CATGTCCAATATGACCGCCATGTTGACATTGATTATTGACTAGTTATTAATAGTAATCAATTACGGGGTC
ATTAGTTCATAGCCCATATATGGAGTTCCGCGTTACATAACTTACGGTAAATGGCCCGCCTGGCTGACCG
CCCAACGACCCCCGCCCATTGACGTCAATAATGACGTATGTTCCCATAGTAACGCCAATAGGGACTTTCC
ATTGACGTCAATGGGTGGAGTATTTACGGTAAACTGCCCACTTGGCAGTACATCAAGTGTATCATATGCC
AAGTCCGCCCCCTATTGACGTCAATGACGGTAAATGGCCCGCCTGGCATTATGCCCAGTACATGACCTTA
CGGGACTTTCCTACTTGGCAGTACATCTACGTATTAGTCATCGCTATTACCATG
